Addgene plasmid #129809: ORF18(G228A)-3xFLAG pCDNA4
Purpose: Expresses KSHV ORF18 (G228A) with Cterm 3xFLAG tag in mammalian cells
Depositing lab: Britt Glaunsinger. Depositing organization: University of California, Berkeley. Publication: The interaction between ORF18 and ORF30 is required for late gene expression in Kaposi's sarcoma-associated herpesvirus. Castaneda AF, Glaunsinger BA. J Virol. 2018 Oct 10. pii: JVI.01488-18. doi: 10.1128/JVI.01488-18. PubMed 30305361.
Backbone
  Vector backbone: pcDNA4/TO
  Backbone size w/o insert (bp): 5168
  Total vector size (bp): 5928
  Vector type: Mammalian Expression
Growth in bacteria
  Bacterial resistance: Ampicillin, 100 μg/mL
  Growth temperature: 37°C
  Growth strain: DH5alpha
  Copy number: High Copy
Gene/Insert
  Gene/Insert name: ORF18
  Species: Kaposi's sarcoma-associated herpesvirus (HHV-8)
  Insert size (bp): 771
  Mutation: changed Glycine 228 to Alanine
  Entrez Gene: ORF18 (a.k.a. HHV8GK18_gp22)
  Promoter: CMV
  Tag / fusion protein: 3xFLAG (C terminal on backbone)
  Cloning method: Ligation Independent Cloning
  Sequencing primers: 5′ CGCAAATGGGCGGTAGGCGTG; 3′ TAGAAGGCACAGTCGAGG
Terms and licenses: Academic/Nonprofit Terms; Industry Terms: Not Available to Industry
How to cite: ORF18(G228A)-3xFLAG pCDNA4 was a gift from Britt Glaunsinger (Addgene plasmid # 129809 ; http://n2t.net/addgene:129809 ; RRID:Addgene_129809)
