[The description below was written by a language model from this plasmid's Addgene catalogue record and pLannotate feature annotations shown in this document.]
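Description:
ORF18(G228A)-3xFLAG pCDNA4 is a mammalian expression plasmid of about 5.9 kb, built on the pcDNA4/TO backbone. It expresses ORF18 of Kaposi's sarcoma-associated herpesvirus (HHV-8) carrying a glycine-to-alanine substitution at residue 228. It is propagated in E. coli from a high-copy ColE1/pUC-type origin under ampicillin selection (AmpR with its native bla promoter). An f1 origin is also present, along with residual lac promoter/operator sequences from the backbone. For selection in mammalian cells, the vector has a bleomycin/Zeocin resistance gene (Sh ble) under tandem SV40 early and EM7 promoters, so the marker can be expressed in both mammalian and bacterial hosts, and the cassette ends in an SV40 polyadenylation signal.

The 771 bp ORF18 coding sequence was inserted by ligation-independent cloning downstream of the human CMV immediate-early enhancer and promoter. Two short tet operator matches lie directly after the promoter, which corresponds to the CMV/TO arrangement of this backbone. Expression is therefore constitutive in ordinary cells but can be repressed, and induced with tetracycline or doxycycline, in cells that supply the Tet repressor. The open reading frame is fused at its C terminus to a backbone-encoded 3xFLAG epitope for detection and immunoprecipitation, although the feature table annotates only a FLAG fragment here. A bovine growth hormone poly(A) signal terminates the transcript.

ORF18 is the KSHV homologue of UL79 and is annotated as contributing to viral late gene expression. The associated publication concerns the ORF18–ORF30 interaction required for that process. This point mutant is presumably one used to probe residues important for that function, though the record does not state the phenotype of G228A.
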