Features (pLannotate 1.2.2; 23 found; start..end, strand, type, name):
     28..80      -  misc_feature   bom (fragment): basis of mobility region from pBR322
    235..614     +  enhancer       CMV enhancer: human cytomegalovirus immediate early enhancer
    615..818     +  promoter       CMV promoter: human cytomegalovirus (CMV) immediate early promoter
    820..839     +  promoter       PLtetO-1 promoter (fragment): modified phage lambda PL promoter with tet operator sites (Lutz and Bujard, 1997)
    841..860     +  promoter       PLtetO-1 promoter (fragment): modified phage lambda PL promoter with tet operator sites (Lutz and Bujard, 1997)
    868..901     +  promoter       TRE3GV promoter (fragment): 3rd-generation Tet-responsive promoter that can be activated by binding of Tet-On® 3G, optimized for retroviral and lentiviral vectors
   1032..1802    +  CDS            ORF18: UL79_HHV8P - Protein inferred from homology: Swiss-Prot protein existence level 3. Plays a role in the expression of late transcripts bridging viral DNA replication and late gene expression during infection. From Human herpesvirus 8 type P (isolate GK18) (HHV-8) (Kaposi's sarcoma-associated herpesvirus).
   1893..1913    +  CDS            FLAG (fragment): FLAG® epitope tag, followed by an enterokinase cleavage site
   1945..2169    +  polyA_signal   bGH poly(A) signal: bovine growth hormone polyadenylation signal
   2173..2194    +  promoter       SV40 promoter (fragment): SV40 enhancer and early promoter
   2215..2643    +  rep_origin     f1 ori (sequence partly withheld): f1 bacteriophage origin of replication; arrow indicates direction of (+) strand synthesis
   2657..2986    +  promoter       SV40 promoter: SV40 enhancer and early promoter
   3034..3081    +  promoter       EM7 promoter: synthetic bacterial promoter&nbsp
   3100..3474    +  CDS            BleoR: antibiotic-binding protein; Sh ble from Streptoalloteichus hindustanus; confers resistance to bleomycin, phleomycin, and Zeocin™
   3484..3609    +  CDS            ble (fragment): BLE_KLEPN - Experimental evidence at protein level: Swiss-Prot protein existence level 1. Binding protein with a strong affinity to the bleomycin family of antibiotics. Binds to CL990; an antimitotic-antibiotic compound. From Klebsiella pneumoniae.
   3604..3725    +  polyA_signal   SV40 poly(A) signal: SV40 polyadenylation signal
   3798..3814    -  protein_bind   lac operator: The lac repressor binds to the lac operator to inhibit transcription in E. coli. This inhibition can be relieved by adding lactose or isopropyl-β-D-thiogalactopyranoside (IPTG). lac repressor encoded by lacI
   3822..3852    -  promoter       lac promoter: promoter for the E. coli lac operon
   3867..3888    -  protein_bind   CAP binding site: CAP binding activates transcription in the presence of cAMP. E. coli catabolite activator protein
   3901..3993    -  CDS            lacI (fragment): lac repressor; lacI; The lac repressor binds to the lac operator to inhibit transcription in E. coli. This inhibition can be relieved by adding lactose or isopropyl-β-D-thiogalactopyranoside (IPTG).
   4176..4764    -  rep_origin     ori: high-copy-number ColE1/pMB1/pBR322/pUC origin of replication
   4935..5795    -  CDS            AmpR: β-lactamase; bla; confers resistance to ampicillin, carbenicillin, and related antibiotics
   5796..5900    -  promoter       AmpR promoter: bla
>Addgene plasmid #129809 | ORF18(G228A)-3xFLAG pCDNA4 | addgene full sequence | sequence record 257144 | Addgene NGS Result
GACGGATCGGGAGATCTCCCGATCCCCTATGGTGCACTCTCAGTACAATCTGCTCTGATGCCGCATAGTT
AAGCCAGTATCTGCTCCCTGCTTGTGTGTTGGAGGTCGCTGAGTAGTGCGCGAGCAAAATTTAAGCTACA
ACAAGGCAAGGCTTGACCGACAATTGCATGAAGAATCTGCTTAGGGTTAGGCGTTTTGCGCTGCTTCGCG
ATGTACGGGCCAGATATACGCGTTGACATTGATTATTGACTAGTTATTAATAGTAATCAATTACGGGGTC
ATTAGTTCATAGCCCATATATGGAGTTCCGCGTTACATAACTTACGGTAAATGGCCCGCCTGGCTGACCG
CCCAACGACCCCCGCCCATTGACGTCAATAATGACGTATGTTCCCATAGTAACGCCAATAGGGACTTTCC
ATTGACGTCAATGGGTGGAGTATTTACGGTAAACTGCCCACTTGGCAGTACATCAAGTGTATCATATGCC
AAGTACGCCCCCTATTGACGTCAATGACGGTAAATGGCCCGCCTGGCATTATGCCCAGTACATGACCTTA
TGGGACTTTCCTACTTGGCAGTACATCTACGTATTAGTCATCGCTATTACCATGGTGATGCGGTTTTGGC
AGTACATCAATGGGCGTGGATAGCGGTTTGACTCACGGGGATTTCCAAGTCTCCACCCCATTGACGTCAA
TGGGAGTTTGTTTTGGCACCAAAATCAACGGGACTTTCCAAAATGTCGTAACAACTCCGCCCCATTGACG
CAAATGGGCGGTAGGCGTGTACGGTGGGAGGTCTATATAAGCAGAGCTCTCCCTATCAGTGATAGAGATC
TCCCTATCAGTGATAGAGATCGTCGACGAGCTCGTTTAGTGAACCGTCAGATCGCCTGGAGACGCCATCC
ACGCTGTTTTGACCTCCATAGAAGACACCGGGACCGATCCAGCCTCCGGACTCTAGCGTTTAAACTTAAG
CTTGGTACCGAGCTCGGATCCACTAGTCCAGTGTGGTGGAATTCTGCAGATATGCTCGGAAAATACGTGT
GTGAGACCGAGCCGCTGAGCCCGGGGCTTAGGAGGCTCATGTGGCGCTTTTTGCAAAATAAGAATTTAAA
TACATTCCACGCCCAAGAGCTGCGTTTTATTCATTTGGTTCTCTGCAGGATGTACAATTTCGGTCTAAAT
GTGTACCTGTTAAGGGAGGCTACTGCCAATGCCGGGACCTACGACGAGGTGGTCCTGGGACGCAAGGTTC
CTGCGGAGGTGTGGAAGCTCGTGTACGATGGGCTCGAGGAGATGGGCGTGTCAAGTGAGATGCTGCTGTG
TGAGGCATACCGGGACAGCCTCTGGATGCACTTGAACGATAAGGTGGGGCTCTTGAGGGGCCTGGCGAAT
TATCTGTTTCACCGGCTAGGGGTCACCCACGACGTTCGCATCGCCCCGGAAAACCTGGTGGACGGAAACT
TTTTGTTTAATCTGGGAAGTGTGCTCCCCTGCAGGCTGCTCCTTGCGGCGGGCTACTGCCTCGCCTTTTG
GGGCAGCGATGAACACGAACGCTGGGTGCGCTTCTTCGCCCAGAAGCTTTTCATTTGCTACCTGATAGTC
TCCGGGCGTCTTATGACACAGAGGTCTCTGCTAGTTTGGGCCAGCGAAACGGGCTATCCCGGTCCGGTGG
AGGCAGTCTGTCGCGACATCCGCTCCATGTACGCCATACGAACGTATGCGGTCTCGGGTTATCTTCCGGC
TCCGTCCGAAGCGCAGCTGGCCTACCTTGGTGCGTTTAACAACAACGCGGTTTCAGATCCAGCACAGTGG
CGGCCGCTCGAGGGAGGCGGTGGAGCCGACTACAAGGACCACGACGGCGACTACAAGGACCACGACATCG
ACTACAAGGACGACGACGACAAGGGGCCCGTTTAAACCCGCTGATCAGCCTCGACTGTGCCTTCTAGTTG
CCAGCCATCTGTTGTTTGCCCCTCCCCCGTGCCTTCCTTGACCCTGGAAGGTGCCACTCCCACTGTCCTT
TCCTAATAAAATGAGGAAATTGCATCGCATTGTCTGAGTAGGTGTCATTCTATTCTGGGGGGTGGGGTGG
GGCAGGACAGCAAGGGGGAGGATTGGGAAGACAATAGCAGGCATGCTGGGGATGCGGTGGGCTCTATGGC
TTCTGAGGCGGAAAGAACCAGCTGGGGCTCTAGGGGGTATCCCC
[124 nt withheld, positions 2215-2338]
C
[91 nt withheld, positions 2340-2430]
A
[49 nt withheld, positions 2432-2480]
CCTTTGACGTTGGAGTCCACGTTCTTT
[37 nt withheld, positions 2508-2544]
ACCCTATCTCGGTCTATTCTTTTGATTTATAAGGGATTTTGCCGATTTCGGCCTATTGGTTAAAAAATGA
GCTGATTTAACAAAAATTTAACGCGAATTAATTCTGTGGAATGTGTGTCAGTTAGGGTGTGGAAAGTCCC
CAGGCTCCCCAGCAGGCAGAAGTATGCAAAGCATGCATCTCAATTAGTCAGCAACCAGGTGTGGAAAGTC
CCCAGGCTCCCCAGCAGGCAGAAGTATGCAAAGCATGCATCTCAATTAGTCAGCAACCATAGTCCCGCCC
CTAACTCCGCCCATCCCGCCCCTAACTCCGCCCAGTTCCGCCCATTCTCCGCCCCATGGCTGACTAATTT
TTTTTATTTATGCAGAGGCCGAGGCCGCCTCTGCCTCTGAGCTATTCCAGAAGTAGTGAGGAGGCTTTTT
TGGAGGCCTAGGCTTTTGCAAAAAGCTCCCGGGAGCTTGTATATCCATTTTCGGATCTGATCAGCACGTG
TTGACAATTAATCATCGGCATAGTATATCGGCATAGTATAATACGACAAGGTGAGGAACTAAACCATGGC
CAAGTTGACCAGTGCCGTTCCGGTGCTCACCGCGCGCGACGTCGCCGGAGCGGTCGAGTTCTGGACCGAC
CGGCTCGGGTTCTCCCGGGACTTCGTGGAGGACGACTTCGCCGGTGTGGTCCGGGACGACGTGACCCTGT
TCATCAGCGCGGTCCAGGACCAGGTGGTGCCGGACAACACCCTGGCCTGGGTGTGGGTGCGCGGCCTGGA
CGAGCTGTACGCCGAGTGGTCGGAGGTCGTGTCCACGAACTTCCGGGACGCCTCCGGGCCGGCCATGACC
GAGATCGGCGAGCAGCCGTGGGGGCGGGAGTTCGCCCTGCGCGACCCGGCCGGCAACTGCGTGCACTTCG
TGGCCGAGGAGCAGGACTGACACGTGCTACGAGATTTCGATTCCACCGCCGCCTTCTATGAAAGGTTGGG
CTTCGGAATCGTTTTCCGGGACGCCGGCTGGATGATCCTCCAGCGCGGGGATCTCATGCTGGAGTTCTTC
GCCCACCCCAACTTGTTTATTGCAGCTTATAATGGTTACAAATAAAGCAATAGCATCACAAATTTCACAA
ATAAAGCATTTTTTTCACTGCATTCTAGTTGTGGTTTGTCCAAACTCATCAATGTATCTTATCATGTCTG
TATACCGTCGACCTCTAGCTAGAGCTTGGCGTAATCATGGTCATAGCTGTTTCCTGTGTGAAATTGTTAT
CCGCTCACAATTCCACACAACATACGAGCCGGAAGCATAAAGTGTAAAGCCTGGGGTGCCTAATGAGTGA
GCTAACTCACATTAATTGCGTTGCGCTCACTGCCCGCTTTCCAGTCGGGAAACCTGTCGTGCCAGCTGCA
TTAATGAATCGGCCAACGCGCGGGGAGAGGCGGTTTGCGTATTGGGCGCTCTTCCGCTTCCTCGCTCACT
GACTCGCTGCGCTCGGTCGTTCGGCTGCGGCGAGCGGTATCAGCTCACTCAAAGGCGGTAATACGGTTAT
CCACAGAATCAGGGGATAACGCAGGAAAGAACATGTGAGCAAAAGGCCAGCAAAAGGCCAGGAACCGTAA
AAAGGCCGCGTTGCTGGCGTTTTTCCATAGGCTCCGCCCCCCTGACGAGCATCACAAAAATCGACGCTCA
AGTCAGAGGTGGCGAAACCCGACAGGACTATAAAGATACCAGGCGTTTCCCCCTGGAAGCTCCCTCGTGC
GCTCTCCTGTTCCGACCCTGCCGCTTACCGGATACCTGTCCGCCTTTCTCCCTTCGGGAAGCGTGGCGCT
TTCTCATAGCTCACGCTGTAGGTATCTCAGTTCGGTGTAGGTCGTTCGCTCCAAGCTGGGCTGTGTGCAC
GAACCCCCCGTTCAGCCCGACCGCTGCGCCTTATCCGGTAACTATCGTCTTGAGTCCAACCCGGTAAGAC
ACGACTTATCGCCACTGGCAGCAGCCACTGGTAACAGGATTAGCAGAGCGAGGTATGTAGGCGGTGCTAC
AGAGTTCTTGAAGTGGTGGCCTAACTACGGCTACACTAGAAGAACAGTATTTGGTATCTGCGCTCTGCTG
AAGCCAGTTACCTTCGGAAAAAGAGTTGGTAGCTCTTGATCCGGCAAACAAACCACCGCTGGTAGCGGTG
GTTTTTTTGTTTGCAAGCAGCAGATTACGCGCAGAAAAAAAGGATCTCAAGAAGATCCTTTGATCTTTTC
TACGGGGTCTGACGCTCAGTGGAACGAAAACTCACGTTAAGGGATTTTGGTCATGAGATTATCAAAAAGG
ATCTTCACCTAGATCCTTTTAAATTAAAAATGAAGTTTTAAATCAATCTAAAGTATATATGAGTAAACTT
GGTCTGACAGTTACCAATGCTTAATCAGTGAGGCACCTATCTCAGCGATCTGTCTATTTCGTTCATCCAT
AGTTGCCTGACTCCCCGTCGTGTAGATAACTACGATACGGGAGGGCTTACCATCTGGCCCCAGTGCTGCA
ATGATACCGCGAGACCCACGCTCACCGGCTCCAGATTTATCAGCAATAAACCAGCCAGCCGGAAGGGCCG
AGCGCAGAAGTGGTCCTGCAACTTTATCCGCCTCCATCCAGTCTATTAATTGTTGCCGGGAAGCTAGAGT
AAGTAGTTCGCCAGTTAATAGTTTGCGCAACGTTGTTGCCATTGCTACAGGCATCGTGGTGTCACGCTCG
TCGTTTGGTATGGCTTCATTCAGCTCCGGTTCCCAACGATCAAGGCGAGTTACATGATCCCCCATGTTGT
GCAAAAAAGCGGTTAGCTCCTTCGGTCCTCCGATCGTTGTCAGAAGTAAGTTGGCCGCAGTGTTATCACT
CATGGTTATGGCAGCACTGCATAATTCTCTTACTGTCATGCCATCCGTAAGATGCTTTTCTGTGACTGGT
GAGTACTCAACCAAGTCATTCTGAGAATAGTGTATGCGGCGACCGAGTTGCTCTTGCCCGGCGTCAATAC
GGGATAATACCGCGCCACATAGCAGAACTTTAAAAGTGCTCATCATTGGAAAACGTTCTTCGGGGCGAAA
ACTCTCAAGGATCTTACCGCTGTTGAGATCCAGTTCGATGTAACCCACTCGTGCACCCAACTGATCTTCA
GCATCTTTTACTTTCACCAGCGTTTCTGGGTGAGCAAAAACAGGAAGGCAAAATGCCGCAAAAAAGGGAA
TAAGGGCGACACGGAAATGTTGAATACTCATACTCTTCCTTTTTCAATATTATTGAAGCATTTATCAGGG
TTATTGTCTCATGAGCGGATACATATTTGAATGTATTTAGAAAAATAAACAAATAGGGGTTCCGCGCACA
TTTCCCCGAAAAGTGCCACCTGACGTC
